>Addgene plasmid #139384 | pMT406 | addgene full sequence | sequence record 313817 | Addgene NGS Result
GTATTTGATAGTTCAATACTTAGCTTTTTCTTTTGCTTGAATTTTCCCCACATTTTCCCCACACGTGCAA
AAAATATAGCAGTAAGTCATTATTTCTTTTGGTTGAACGTAGAGAGTAGCGATATTAAAAGAATCCGATG
AGAAAAGACTAATATTTATCTATCCATTCAGTTTGATTTCTCAGGACTTTACATCGTCCTGAAAGTATTT
GTTGGTACCGAGGACGCGTAAACATTTACAGTTGCATGTGGCCTATTGTTTTTAGCCGTTAAATATTTTA
TAACTATTAAATAGCGATACAAATTGTTCGAAACTAATATTGTTTATATCATATATTCTCGCATGTTTTA
AAGCTTTATTAAATTGATTTTTTGTAAACAGTTTTTCGTACTCTTTGTTAACCCATTTCATTACAAAAGT
TTCATATTTTTTTCTCTCTTTAAATGCCATTTTTGCTGGCTTTCTTTTTAATACAATTAATGTGCTATCC
ACTTTAGGTTTTGGATGGAAATAATACCTAGGAATTTTTGCTAATATAGAAATATCTACCTCTGCCATTA
ACAGCAATGCTAGTGATCTGTTTGTATCTAATAACATTTTAGCAAAACCATATTCCACTATTAAATAACT
TATTGTGGCTGAACTTTCAAAAACAATTTTTCGAATTATATTTGTGCTTATGTTGTAAGGTATGCTGCCA
AATATTTTATATGGATTGTGGCTAGGAAATGTAAATTTCAGTATATCATCATTTACTATTTGATAGTTAG
GATAATTTAAGAGCTTATTACGAGTTACCTCACATAATTTAGAATCAATTTCTATCGCCGTTACAAAATT
ACATCTCTTTACCAATCCAGCAGTAAAATGACCTTTCCCTGCACCTATTTCAAAGATGTTATCTTTTTCA
TCTAAACTTATGCAATTCATTATTTTTTCTATGTGATATTTTGAAGTAATAAAATTTTGACTATCTTTTA
TATTTACTTTGTTCATTATAACCTCTCCTTAATTTATTGCATCTCTTTTCGAATATTTATGTTTTTTGAG
AAAAGAACGTACTCATGGTTCATCCCGATATGCGTATCGGTCTGTATATCAGCAACTTTCTATGTGTTTC
AACTACAATAGTCATCTATTCTCATCTTTCTGAGTCCACCCCCTGCAAAGCCCCTCTTTACGACATAAAA
ATTCGGTCGGAAAAGGTATGCAAAAGATGTTTCTCTCTTTAAGAGAAACTCTTCGGGATGCAAAAATATG
AAAATAACTCCAATTCACCAAATTATATAGCGACTTTTTTACAAAATGCTAAAATTTGTTGATTTCCGTC
AAGCAATTGTTGAGCAAAAATGTCTTTTACGATAAAATGATACCTCAATATCAACTGTTTAGCAAAACGA
TATTTCTCTTAAAGAGAGAAACACCTTTTTGTTCACCAATCCCCGACTTTTAATCCCGCGGCCATGATTG
AAAAAGGAAGAGTATGAGTATTCAACATTTCCGTGTCGCCCTTATTCCCTTTTTTGCGGCATTTTGCCTT
CCTGTTTTTGCTCACCCAGAAACGCTGGTGAAAGTAAAAGATGCTGAAGATCAGTTGGGTGCACGAGTGG
GTTACATCGAACTGGATCTCAACAGCGGTAAGATCCTTGAGAGTTTTCGCCCCGAAGAACGTTTTCCAAT
GATGAGCACTTTTAAAGTTCTGCTATGTGGCGCGGTATTATCCCGTATTGACGCCGGGCAAGAGCAACTC
GGTCGCCGCATACACTATTCTCAGAATGACTTGGTTGAGTACTCACCAGTCACAGAAAAGCATCTTACGG
ATGGCATGACAGTAAGAGAATTATGCAGTGCTGCCATAACCATGAGTGATAACACTGCGGCCAACTTACT
TCTGACAACGATCGGAGGACCGAAGGAGCTAACCGCTTTTTTGCACAACATGGGGGATCATGTAACTCGC
CTTGATCGTTGGGAACCGGAGCTGAATGAAGCCATACCAAACGACGAGCGTGACACCACGATGCCTGTAG
CAATGGCAACAACGTTGCGCAAACTATTAACTGGCGAACTACTTACTCTAGCTTCCCGGCAACAATTAAT
AGACTGGATGGAGGCGGATAAAGTTGCAGGACCACTTCTGCGCTCGGCCCTTCCGGCTGGCTGGTTTATT
GCTGATAAATCTGGAGCCGGTGAGCGTGGGTCACGCGGTATCATTGCAGCACTGGGGCCAGATGGTAAGC
CCTCCCGTATCGTAGTTATCTACACGACGGGGAGTCAGGCAACTATGGATGAACGAAATAGACAGATCGC
TGAGATAGGTGCCTCACTGATTAAGCATTGGTAACTGTCAGACCAAGTTTACTCATAACGCGTCAATTCG
AGGGGGATCAATTCCGTGATAGGTGGGCTGCCCTTCCTGGTTGGCTTGGTTTCATCAGCCATCCGCTTGC
CCTCATCTGTTACGCCGGCGGTAGCCGGCCAGCCTCGCAGAGCAGGATTCCCGTTGAGCACCGCCAGGTG
CGAATAAGGGACAGTGAAGAAGGAACACCCGCTCGCGGGTGGGCCTACTTCACCTATCCTGCCCGGCTGA
CGCCGTTGGATACACCAAGGAAAGTCTACACGAACCCTTTGGCAAAATCCTGTATATCGTGCGAAAAAGG
ATGGATATACCGAAAAAATCGCTATAATGACCCCGAAGCAGGGTTATGCAGCGGAAAACGGAATTGATCC
GGCCACGATGCGTCCGGCGTAGAGGATCTGAAGATCAGCAGTTCAACCTGTTGATAGTACGTACTAAGCT
CTCATGTTTCACGTACTAAGCTCTCATGTTTAACGTACTAAGCTCTCATGTTTAACGAACTAAACCCTCA
TGGCTAACGTACTAAGCTCTCATGGCTAACGTACTAAGCTCTCATGTTTCACGTACTAAGCTCTCATGTT
TGAACAATAAAATTAATATAAATCAGCAACTTAAATAGCCTCTAAGGTTTTAAGTTTTATAAGAAAAAAA
AGAATATATAAGGCTTTTAAAGCTTTTAAGGTTTAACGGTTGTGGACAACAAGCCAGGGATGTAACGCAC
TGAGAAGCCCTTAGAGCCTCTCAAAGCAATTTTGAGTGACACAGGAACACTTAACGGCTGACATGGGAAT
TCCCCTCCACCGCGGTGTATTAATGCGGCTGCAATTTTTTTGGGCGGGGCCGCCCAAAAAAATCCTAGCA
CCCTGCAGGGTCTCCCGCTTGATCTGGAAGAAGCAATGAAAGCTGCTGTTAAGTCTCCGAATCAGGTATT
GTTCCTGACAGGTGTATTCCCATCCGGTAAACGCGGATACTTTGCAGTTGATCTGACTCAGGAATAAATT
ATAAATTAAGGTAAGAAGATTGTAGGATAAGCTAATGAAATAGAAAAAGGATGCCGTCACACAACTTGTC
GGCATTCTTTTTTGTTTTATTAGTTGAAAATATAGTGAAAACTTTGCAACAGCATAGCTCAGCACAGATT
ATTTGTCGTAACTTTGCACTCCAGCTGTCACCGGATGTGCTTTCCGGTCTGATGAGTCCGTGAGGACGAA
ACAGCCTCTACAAATAATTTTGTTTAACGCATTTTAAAATAAAATAAATTATTTATTTAATTAAACGAAT
ATGGTTTTTACTCTGGAAGATTTTGTTGGCGATTGGCGTCAGACCGCGGGTTATAATTTGGATCAAGTCC
TGGAACAGGGTGGCGTAAGCTCTCTGTTCCAGAACCTGGGTGTGAGCGTGACGCCGATTCAGCGCATCGT
TCTGTCCGGCGAGAACGGTCTGAAAATTGATATTCATGTGATCATCCCGTACGAAGGCCTGAGCGGTGAC
CAAATGGGTCAAATCGAGAAAATCTTTAAAGTCGTCTACCCAGTTGACGATCACCACTTCAAGGTTATCT
TGCATTACGGTACGCTGGTGATTGATGGTGTGACCCCGAATATGATTGACTATTTCGGCCGTCCGTATGA
AGGCATTGCCGTTTTTGACGGTAAAAAGATCACCGTCACCGGTACCCTGTGGAATGGCAATAAGATTATT
GACGAGCGTCTGATTAACCCGGACGGCAGCCTGCTGTTCCGCGTGACCATCAACGGTGTCACGGGTTGGC
GTCTGTGCGAGCGCATCCTGGCATAACAATGAATGGGCTTTCCTCGGTACCAAATTCCAGAAAAGAGGCC
TCCCGAAAGGGGGGCCTTTTTTCGTTTTGGTCCCTAATTGCCTATCTTCCAGTGATGGAACAGCATTTGT
GCATTGGCTGCAACAATCAGCCTTACTTGTGCCTGTTCTATTTCCGAACCGACCGCTTGTATGAATGCAT
CAAAATTCGTTTTCTCTACGTTGGATTCCTTGTTGCTCATATTGTGATGATAATTTCTACAAATATAGTC
ATTGGTAACTATCTATGAAACTGTTTGATACTTTTATCAGTCCAGTAGTTTTACAAGGTCTTTCTTCATT
TCTTCGTCAATATCCCTGTATCGTCTGAAAGCTTTGCTTCCCTCCTTGTGTCCCGACAGTGCGGAAACAA
GGTTCGGGTCTTTCACTTTTTTATAGATATTGCCGATAAACGTACGTCTTGCCAGATGGCTGCTTGCCAC
TTCATAAATAGGTCGTTTGATTTCGTTGTGCGTCAACGGGTCTAAGATTGTTACGATGCGGTCAACTCCA
GCTAATTTGAATATCTTTTTTATGGCATCATTGTACTTTTGCTCGGATATGAACGGCAACAGTTTTCCCT
CATATTCTTTGTAGCGTTCAAGGATTTCTTTCGCTTTGTCGTTAAGTGGAACACGTACCGTAACCGGATT
CCCCTCTTTGGTTTTCTTGGGAATATATTCTATGGCTTCATTGACCACATTTAGTTTGGTCATTCGGTAC
AGGTCGCTCACCCTGCATCCTATCAGTGTCTGAAATATGAATATATCCCTCTGTATTGCCAGTTGTGGGG
TGGCAGAAAGGTCTGCATTAAAAATCCTGTCCCTTTCTTCGAGTGTTATATAATAAGGTGTACCATATGT
ACACTCCTCTATCGGAAACTTGTCGAAAGGTCTGTTTGTGGTGCGTTTGTTATCGAAGCACCACAGGAAG
AATGTGCGTATTCTTGAAAAACAGTCTATCAGCGTGTTTTTGCTTCTGGGCTGTGGTGTCCTCTTTTCGG
GAATGGCTTCATAAATGCTCGGGTAAAGTTCATAATACTGGTATTCGTTCTGAAAGAAATCCCACATATC
CCGAAGCGTGTCAGGTGTTACCAAATCCACATCAAGGATAAAGCCCTTTTGTCCTCTCTTTGTAGCCCTT
ACATATAGTTCATAACGCAGTAAGGCTCTTTTGACAACCCGGAAATTTTTCTTTCGTACTTCCGACAAAG
GGTGCTTGTTTAGAAATTCATCGAATAGTTCTCCAATGGTAGGCTTGATAACCACTTCCTCCGGCAAAAA
ATATTTTTCAGGATGGTAAAATTTATCAAGTGTTGTTTTTAGCCATTCTTTGTCTATTGCTTCCTTTTCT
TGTTGATATACCTTCTCGATATAGGTTTTCAACTGGCGTATCTCTTCATTTATATGGGTACGCATTTCTT
CATTGCAGACAGCTTTCGTTTTTACACATTCGTCTTTATCATCCCATAGATTGGGATTGATGGCTAACTG
AGTAGGAGCAACGGAGTCTAACTGCCTTCCGTTTCTAAAACGGACATAGATTGTAGCCATGGATTCTGTA
TCATATCGTTTGGCTGCTTTTTTAATGATAAAGGTTACTTTCATAGACTTTCAGGTTGAATTTTACTCTG
CTGCAAATATAAATATTTTCCCCAGCATTTTCCCCACATCTGCTAAATATTTTGCAATTCGATTAAACTT
GGATTAAAATTTAATAGGATTATAACATATTGAAATACAGTGTAATTGTGGCGTTTTTCCGCATTTTTCT
TTTTACCCACATTTTCCCCACTTTAATTATTTCAAATGCGGGGTCTGGGTACAAGAAAGAAAGCTAA
Features (pLannotate 1.2.2; 9 found; start..end, strand, type, name):
    268..996     -  CDS            ermC': ERM_BACIU - Experimental evidence at protein level: Swiss-Prot protein existence level 1. This protein produces a dimethylation of the adenine residue at position 2085 in 23S rRNA, resulting in reduced affinity between ribosomes and macrolide-lincosamide-streptogramin B antibiotics. From Bacillus subtilis.
   1467..1483    +  promoter       AmpR promoter (fragment): bla
   1484..2344    +  CDS            AmpR: β-lactamase; bla; confers resistance to ampicillin, carbenicillin, and related antibiotics
   2397..2442    -  CDS            traJ (fragment): oriT-recognizing protein; traJ
   2475..2584    -  oriT           oriT: incP origin of transfer
   2755..3143    +  rep_origin     R6K γ ori: γ replication origin from E. coli plasmid R6K; requires the R6K initiator protein pi for replication
   3525..3574    +  misc_RNA       sTRSV HHRz: hammerhead ribozyme from the tobacco ringspot virus satellite RNA (Khvorova et al., 2003)
   3611..3628    +  polyA_signal   hsp70 poly(A) (fragment): polyadenlyation signal from the Drosophila melanogaster hsp70Ab gene
   3635..4153    +  CDS            LUCI_OPLGR (fragment): Experimental evidence at protein level: Swiss-Prot protein existence level 1. Catalytic subunit of oplophorus-luciferin 2-monooxygenase. Oxidoreductase that converts coelenterazine (the oplophorus luciferin) to coelenteramide under emission of blue light with a maximum at 454 nm. Is also active with bisdeoxycoelenterazine. From Oplophorus gracilirostris (Luminous shrimp).
