[The description below was written by a language model from this plasmid's Addgene catalogue record and pLannotate feature annotations shown in this document.]
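Description:
pMT406 is a synthetic-biology plasmid built on the pNBU1 backbone, part of a toolkit for automated genetic circuit design in the gut commensal Bacteroides thetaiotaomicron. It serves as the RPU (relative promoter unit) standard: a reference construct whose reporter output is used to normalise promoter and gate measurements so that they can be expressed in comparable units. The backbone is also recorded as carrying BsaI sites, which suggests suitability for Golden Gate-style assembly, although the plasmid itself was made by Gibson cloning.

The 6,017 nt sequence replicates from the R6K γ origin, which depends on the pi initiator protein. This explains its low-copy propagation in a pir-expressing E. coli strain and means it cannot replicate autonomously in hosts lacking pi. Selection in E. coli is by ampicillin through β-lactamase, while an erm-family rRNA methylase gene (annotated by similarity to ermC') provides the erythromycin resistance named in the record, presumably for selection in Bacteroides. An incP oriT with an adjacent traJ fragment allows conjugative mobilisation from E. coli into the recipient. pNBU-type vectors normally integrate into the Bacteroides chromosome through an integrase, but no integrase or attachment site is annotated here, and roughly the last 1.9 kb of the sequence carries no features.

The payload comprises an sTRSV hammerhead ribozyme, typically used as an insulator that cleaves the 5′ transcript to standardise it, followed by a coding sequence matching the Oplophorus luciferase catalytic subunit, that is, a NanoLuc-type luminescent reporter. The catalogue lists "no promoter", and none is annotated upstream of the reporter, so the reference promoter that defines the standard is not identified in the record. The short hsp70 poly(A) hit is probably a spurious match.
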