Addgene plasmid #139384: pMT406
Purpose: RPU standard, pNBU1 backbone with BsaI sites, AmpR, ErmR
Depositing lab: Christopher Voigt. Depositing organization: Massachusetts Institute of Technology. Publication: Genetic circuit design automation for the gut resident species Bacteroides thetaiotaomicron. Taketani M, Zhang J, Zhang S, Triassi AJ, Huang YJ, Griffith LG, Voigt CA. Nat Biotechnol. 2020 Aug;38(8):962-969. doi: 10.1038/s41587-020-0468-5. Epub 2020 Mar 30. PubMed 32231334.
Backbone
  Vector backbone: pNBU1
  Vector type: Synthetic Biology
Growth in bacteria
  Bacterial resistance: Ampicillin, 100 μg/mL
  Growth temperature: 37°C
  Growth strain: Pir1
  Copy number: Low Copy
Gene/Insert
  Gene/Insert name: RPU standard
  Promoter: No promoter
  Cloning method: Gibson Cloning
  Sequencing primers: 5′ aacgcactgagaagccctta; 3′ tgagcaacaaggaatccaaca
Terms and licenses: Academic/Nonprofit Terms; Industry Terms: Not Available to Industry
How to cite: pMT406 was a gift from Christopher Voigt (Addgene plasmid # 139384 ; http://n2t.net/addgene:139384 ; RRID:Addgene_139384)
